>Addgene plasmid #51249 | pEF5/FRT/DEST-3xHA/mGli3/Flag P5-6A | addgene partial sequence | sequence record 79260 | T7 5'-TAATACGACTCACTATAGGG-3'
CACTAGTCCAGTGTGGTGGAATTCTGCAGATATCAACAAGTTTGTACAAAAAAGCAGGCTGGCGCCGGAA
CCAATTCAGTCGACATGTACCCATACGATGTTCCAGATTACGCTTATCCTTATGACGTACCTGACTATGC
ATACCCTTATGATGTACCAGACTACGCTGGCGCGGTACCAAGCGGAGGAAGCGAGAATCTTTATTTTCAG
GGCACTGGAGGAACGAATTCAAGGATGGAGGCCCAGGCCCACAGCTCTACGGCGACTGAGAGGAAGAAAG
CTGAAAATTCCATTGGGAAATGTCCCACGAGAACAGATGTCAGCGAGAAGGCCGTGGCCTCTAGTACCAC
TTCCAATGAGGATGAAAGTCCTGGACAGATCTATCACCGAGAGAGAAGAAACGCAATCACTATGCAGCCT
CAGAGTGTGCAGGGTCTCAACAAAATCAGTGAGGAGCCCTCGACGTCTAGTGATGAGAGGGCCTCGCTGA
TCAAGAAAGAGATCCATGGCTCTCTACCACATCTGGCGGAGCCCTCTCTCCCTTACCGTGGGACTGTGTT
TGCCATGGATCCCCGGAATGGCTACATGGAGCCTCACTACCACCCTCCTCATCTTTTCCCTGCCTTCCAT
CCTCCTGTACCAATTGATGCCAGACATCATGAGGGCCGTTACCATTATGATCCATCTCCTATTCCTCCAT
TACATGTGCCTTCTGCCTTATCTAGTAGCCCGACGTATCCAGACTTGCCCTTCATTAGGATCTCCCCACA
CCGTAATCCCACTGCAGCCTCAGA
