>Addgene plasmid #51249 | pEF5/FRT/DEST-3xHA/mGli3/Flag P5-6A | addgene partial sequence | sequence record 80048 | mGli3-Fwd 5'-ACCAAATGGATGGAGCACAT-3'
GTTTCCAAGACTGAACCCTATTCTACCCTCCAAAGCCCCTGCGGTATCTCCTCTCATAGGAAATGGCACA
CAGTCCAATAACAACTATAGCTCGGGTGGGCCCGGGACCCTCCTCCCGAGCAGAAGTGACCTGTCAGGTG
TAGACTTCACAGTGCTGAACACACTCAACAGGAGAGACAGCAATACCAGCACTATCAGCTCTGCCTACCT
GAGCAGCCGCAGATCCTCGGGCATCTCCCCCTGCTTTTCCAGCCGCAGGTCCAGCGAGGCGTCCCAGGCT
GAAGGGCGACCCCAGAATGTGAGTGTGGCTGACTCCTACGATCCCATCTCCACAGATGCTTCAAGGAGGT
CCAGCGAGGCCAGCCAGGGTGACGGGCTGCCCAGTCTGCTCAGCCTCACACCCGTGCAGCAGTACCGCCT
TAAGGCCAAGTATGCAGCTGCCACAGGTGGCCCACCACCCACACCTCTGCCCCACATGGAGAGGCTGAGC
CTGAAGACCAAGATGGCCTTGCTAGGGGAAGGGAGGGACTCTGGGGTGACCCTGCCTCCAGTCCATCCTC
CTCGAAGATGCGCAGATGGGGGAGGTCACACATACAGAGGGCGTCACCTGATGCCTCATGATGCACTAGC
GAACAGTGTGAGGAGAGCCGCAGACCCTGTGAGGACAGTCTCGGAGAACATGTCACTTGCCAGGGTTCAA
CGCTTCAGCAGCCTCAATAGCTTTAATCCTCCAAATTTGCCTCCATCGGTGGAAAAGCGTTCACTGGTCT
TACAGAACTACACCCGGCAGGAGAGCAGCCAACCCCG
