>Addgene plasmid #51249 | pEF5/FRT/DEST-3xHA/mGli3/Flag P5-6A | addgene partial sequence | sequence record 80291 | BGH-Rev 5'-TAGAAGGCACAGTCGAGG-3'
ATCGAGACCGAGGAGAGGGTTAGGGATAGGCTTACCTTCGAACCGCGGGCCCTCTAGACTCGAGCGGCCG
CCACTGTGCTGGATATCAACCACTTTGTACAAGAAAGCTGGGTCTAGATATCTCGACTCACTTGTCATCG
TCGTCCTTGTAATCTCCGCCAGATCCTGGTGTTCCGCCACGCGTCTGCATAACTGCAAGGAACTTGCTTT
CTTCTGCAAGGGAGGTCAGCAAAGAACTCATATCCCCGATAGCCATGTTGGTGGTGCCCATGGATAGGGA
TGGGAATGGGAGGGATGCCCGCGGAGTGGTGAGACGGGAGGAGCTGTGGGAAAGGTTCTGAATAATACTT
GGGCTCAAGGCCCCTGACATTAGGCTGGTATGGTCCCCATCATCTATGATGGCATCAAAATCAATCTGCA
CACCTTCTAGGTCATGACTCTCAAAGCTGTCAACTGTGCTTGTTACCTGGTTAGCACCTGGGGAGAGTAA
CTCAGAGTTTTCAGTGCCATTCCCTTGGAGCAGGCAGTTGGCATCTGAGAGGGAGAACGAGCCAGCTTTC
CTGTCTTGCTGACTGAAGCCCATGGTTTGGTCATAGAACTGACCGGAATAATTCTGCACGGTAGAGCAGA
GCTGCTGGGACTGACCTTGTGCCTCCATTTTGATGCTGTTCACCCTGCTGCTCTGACTCATGTCACTGAG
CTGTCCTTGTTGCAGAGTGAGGTTGCCCCTTGGCATTGCCTGACGCCTGTTACCCCCATAGCTGGCACAG
GGCTGGTAGCCCCTGATAGCTGCCATGCTTGATGGCTGGCTGCTGTTGTCCTGAGTCCCTGGTAGGCAGC
TCTCTGTCCCTTGATAGATGTTGATATGTGAGGTAGCACCAACCTGCCCTAGTACC
