[The description below was written by a language model from this plasmid's Addgene catalogue record.]
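Description:
pEF5/FRT/DEST-3xHA/mGli3/Flag P5-6A is a mammalian expression plasmid built on the Invitrogen pEF5-FRT-DEST backbone, a Gateway destination vector designed for the Flp-In system. It is maintained in bacteria as a high-copy plasmid under ampicillin selection, and the insert was introduced by Gateway recombination. In mammalian cells the relevant marker is hygromycin. In the Flp-In arrangement, the FRT site on the plasmid allows Flp recombinase to integrate the vector at a pre-existing FRT site in a host cell line. Hygromycin resistance is then used to recover the integrants, yielding isogenic stable lines with a single, defined insertion locus.

The payload is mouse Gli3, a transcription factor of the Hedgehog signalling pathway, expressed from the EF1a promoter, a strong constitutive promoter in many mammalian cell types. The protein is tagged at both ends, with a triple HA epitope followed by a TEV protease cleavage site at the N-terminus and a Flag epitope at the C-terminus. Tags at both ends allow each terminus to be detected or purified separately, and the TEV site permits removal of the HA tag. This version carries alanine substitutions at amino acids 980 and 1006. The "P5-6A" name and the associated work on multisite phosphorylation of Gli proteins suggest that these changes abolish phosphorylation at two candidate sites, though the record does not name the original residues.

The construct is suited to generating stable cell lines for comparing this non-phosphorylatable Gli3 variant with wild-type or other mutants in studies of Hedgehog signalling. No feature table was supplied, so finer details of the vector elements are not documented here.
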