Addgene plasmid #51249: pEF5/FRT/DEST-3xHA/mGli3/Flag P5-6A
Purpose: Encodes N-3xHA-TEV-mouseGli3-Flag-C; amino acids 980,1006 mutated to Ala
Depositing lab: Rajat Rohatgi. Depositing organization: Stanford University. Publication: Gli Protein Activity Is Controlled by Multisite Phosphorylation in Vertebrate Hedgehog Signaling. Niewiadomski P, Kong JH, Ahrends R, Ma Y, Humke EW, Khan S, Teruel MN, Novitch BG, Rohatgi R. Cell Rep. 2013 Dec 24. pii: S2211-1247(13)00733-X. doi: 10.1016/j.celrep.2013.12.003. PubMed 24373970.
Backbone
  Vector backbone: pEF5-FRT-DEST
  Backbone manufacturer: Invitrogen
  Vector type: Mammalian Expression ; Flpin system
  Selectable markers: Hygromycin
Growth in bacteria
  Bacterial resistance: Ampicillin, 100 μg/mL
  Growth temperature: 37°C
  Growth strain: DH5alpha
  Copy number: High Copy
Gene/Insert
  Gene/Insert name: Gli3
  Species: M. musculus (mouse)
  Mutation: amino acids 980,1006 mutated to Ala
  GenBank ID: 14634
  Entrez Gene: Gli3 (a.k.a. Bph, GLI3-190, GLI3FL, Pdn, Xt, add)
  Promoter: EF1a
  Tag / fusion protein: 3xHA-TEV (N terminal on insert); Flag (C terminal on insert)
  Cloning method: Gateway Cloning
  Sequencing primers: 5′ T7
Terms and licenses: Academic/Nonprofit Terms; Industry Terms: Not Available to Industry
How to cite: pEF5/FRT/DEST-3xHA/mGli3/Flag P5-6A was a gift from Rajat Rohatgi (Addgene plasmid # 51249 ; http://n2t.net/addgene:51249 ; RRID:Addgene_51249)
